>Addgene plasmid #184479 | pXPR_BRD003 LIAS-2 | addgene full sequence | sequence record 365316 | Addgene NGS Result
GACCTACACCGAACTGAGATACCTACAGCGTGAGCTATGAGAAAGCGCCACGCTTCCCGAAGGGAGAAAG
GCGGACAGGTATCCGGTAAGCGGCAGGGTCGGAACAGGAGAGCGCACGAGGGAGCTTCCAGGGGGAAACG
CCTGGTATCTTTATAGTCCTGTCGGGTTTCGCCACCTCTGACTTGAGCGTCGATTTTTGTGATGCTCGTC
AGGGGGGCGGAGCCTATGGAAAAACGCCAGCAACGCGGCCTTTTTACGGTTCCTGGCCTTTTGCTGGCCT
TTTGCTCACATGTTCTTTCCTGCGTTATCCCCTGATTCTGTGGATAACCGTATTACCGCCTTTGAGTGAG
CTGATACCGCTCGCCGCAGCCGAACGACCGAGCGCAGCGAGTCAGTGAGCGAGGAAGCGGAAGAGCGCCC
AATACGCAAACCGCCTCTCCCCGCGCGTTGGCCGATTCATTAATGCAGCTGGCACGACAGGTTTCCCGAC
TGGAAAGCGGGCAGTGAGCGCAACGCAATTAATGTGAGTTAGCTCACTCATTAGGCACCCCAGGCTTTAC
ACTTTATGCTTCCGGCTCGTATGTTGTGTGGAATTGTGAGCGGATAACAATTTCACACAGGAAACAGCTA
TGACCATGATTACGCCAAGCGCGCAATTAACCCTCACTAAAGGGAACAAAAGCTGGAGCTGCAAGCTTAA
TGTAGTCTTATGCAATACTCTTGTAGTCTTGCAACATGGTAACGATGAGTTAGCAACATGCCTTACAAGG
AGAGAAAAAGCACCGTGCATGCCGATTGGTGGAAGTAAGGTGGTACGATCGTGCCTTATTAGGAAGGCAA
CAGACGGGTCTGACATGGATTGGACGAACCACTGAATTGCCGCATTGCAGAGATATTGTATTTAAGTGCC
TAGCTCGATACATAAACGGGTCTCTCTGGTTAGACCAGATCTGAGCCTGGGAGCTCTCTGGCTAACTAGG
GAACCCACTGCTTAAGCCTCAATAAAGCTTGCCTTGAGTGCTTCAAGTAGTGTGTGCCCGTCTGTTGTGT
GACTCTGGTAACTAGAGATCCCTCAGACCCTTTTAGTCAGTGTGGAAAATCTCTAGCAGTGGCGCCCGAA
CAGGGACTTGAAAGCGAAAGGGAAACCAGAGGAGCTCTCTCGACGCAGGACTCGGCTTGCTGAAGCGCGC
ACGGCAAGAGGCGAGGGGCGGCGACTGGTGAGTACGCCAAAAATTTTGACTAGCGGAGGCTAGAAGGAGA
GAGATGGGTGCGAGAGCGTCAGTATTAAGCGGGGGAGAATTAGATCGCGATGGGAAAAAATTCGGTTAAG
GCCAGGGGGAAAGAAAAAATATAAATTAAAACATATAGTATGGGCAAGCAGGGAGCTAGAACGATTCGCA
GTTAATCCTGGCCTGTTAGAAACATCAGAAGGCTGTAGACAAATACTGGGACAGCTACAACCATCCCTTC
AGACAGGATCAGAAGAACTTAGATCATTATATAATACAGTAGCAACCCTCTATTGTGTGCATCAAAGGAT
AGAGATAAAAGACACCAAGGAAGCTTTAGACAAGATAGAGGAAGAGCAAAACAAAAGTAAGACCACCGCA
CAGCAAGCGGCCGCTGATCTTCAGACCTGGAGGAGGAGATATGAGGGACAATTGGAGAAGTGAATTATAT
AAATATAAAGTAGTAAAAATTGAACCATTAGGAGTAGCACCCACCAAGGCAAAGAGAAGAGTGGTGCAGA
GAGAAAAAAGAGCAGTGGGAATAGGAGCTTTGTTCCTTGGGTTCTTGGGAGCAGCAGGAAGCACTATGGG
CGCAGCGTCAATGACGCTGACGGTACAGGCCAGACAATTATTGTCTGGTATAGTGCAGCAGCAGAACAAT
TTGCTGAGGGCTATTGAGGCGCAACAGCATCTGTTGCAACTCACAGTCTGGGGCATCAAGCAGCTCCAGG
CAAGAATCCTGGCTGTGGAAAGATACCTAAAGGATCAACAGCTCCTGGGGATTTGGGGTTGCTCTGGAAA
ACTCATTTGCACCACTGCTGTGCCTTGGAATGCTAGTTGGAGTAATAAATCTCTGGAACAGATTTGGAAT
CACACGACCTGGATGGAGTGGGACAGAGAAATTAACAATTACACAAGCTTAATACACTCCTTAATTGAAG
AATCGCAAAACCAGCAAGAAAAGAATGAACAAGAATTATTGGAATTAGATAAATGGGCAAGTTTGTGGAA
TTGGTTTAACATAACAAATTGGCTGTGGTATATAAAATTATTCATAATGATAGTAGGAGGCTTGGTAGGT
TTAAGAATAGTTTTTGCTGTACTTTCTATAGTGAATAGAGTTAGGCAGGGATATTCACCATTATCGTTTC
AGACCCACCTCCCAACCCCGAGGGGACCCAGAGAGGGCCTATTTCCCATGATTCCTTCATATTTGCATAT
ACGATACAAGGCTGTTAGAGAGATAATTAGAATTAATTTGACTGTAAACACAAAGATATTAGTACAAAAT
ACGTGACGTAGAAAGTAATAATTTCTTGGGTAGTTTGCAGTTTTAAAATTATGTTTTAAAATGGACTATC
ATATGCTTACCGTAACTTGAAAGTATTTCGATTTCTTGGCTTTATATATCTTGTGGAAAGGACGAAACAC
CGGGCTGGCCCTACCATGATCGGTTTTAGAGCTAGAAATAGCAAGTTAAAATAAGGCTAGTCCGTTATCA
ACTTGAAAAAGTGGCACCGAGTCGGTGCTTTTTTAAGCTTGGCGTAACTAGATCTTGAGACAAATGGCAG
TATTCATCCACAATTTTAAAAGAAAAGGGGGGATTGGGGGGTACAGTGCAGGGGAAAGAATAGTAGACAT
AATAGCAACAGACATACAAACTAAAGAATTACAAAAACAAATTACAAAAATTCAAAATTTTCGGGTTTAT
TACAGGGACAGCAGAGATCCACTTTGGCGCCGGCTCGAGGGGGCCCGGGTGCAAAGATGGATAAAGTTTT
AAACAGAGAGGAATCTTTGCAGCTAATGGACCTTCTAGGTCTTGAAAGGAGTGGGAATTGGCTCCGGTGC
CCGTCAGTGGGCAGAGCGCACATCGCCCACAGTCCCCGAGAAGTTGGGGGGAGGGGTCGGCAATTGATCC
GGTGCCTAGAGAAGGTGGCGCGGGGTAAACTGGGAAAGTGATGTCGTGTACTGGCTCCGCCTTTTTCCCG
AGGGTGGGGGAGAACCGTATATAAGTGCAGTAGTCGCCGTGAACGTTCTTTTTCGCAACGGGTTTGCCGC
CAGAACACAGGTAAGTGCCGTGTGTGGTTCCCGCGGGCCTGGCCTCTTTACGGGTTATGGCCCTTGCGTG
CCTTGAATTACTTCCACCTGGCTGCAGTACGTGATTCTTGATCCCGAGCTTCGGGTTGGAAGTGGGTGGG
AGAGTTCGAGGCCTTGCGCTTAAGGAGCCCCTTCGCCTCGTGCTTGAGTTGAGGCCTGGCCTGGGCGCTG
GGGCCGCCGCGTGCGAATCTGGTGGCACCTTCGCGCCTGTCTCGCTGCTTTCGATAAGTCTCTAGCCATT
TAAAATTTTTGATGACCTGCTGCGACGCTTTTTTTCTGGCAAGATAGTCTTGTAAATGCGGGCCAAGATC
TGCACACTGGTATTTCGGTTTTTGGGGCCGCGGGCGGCGACGGGGCCCGTGCGTCCCAGCGCACATGTTC
GGCGAGGCGGGGCCTGCGAGCGCGGCCACCGAGAATCGGACGGGGGTAGTCTCAAGCTGGCCGGCCTGCT
CTGGTGCCTGGCCTCGCGCCGCCGTGTATCGCCCCGCCCTGGGCGGCAAGGCTGGCCCGGTCGGCACCAG
TTGCGTGAGCGGAAAGATGGCCGCTTCCCGGCCCTGCTGCAGGGAGCTCAAAATGGAGGACGCGGCGCTC
GGGAGAGCGGGCGGGTGAGTCACCCACACAAAGGAAAAGGGCCTTTCCGTCCTCAGCCGTCGCTTCATGT
GACTCCACGGAGTACCGGGCGCCGTCCAGGCACCTCGATTAGTTCTCGAGCTTTTGGAGTACGTCGTCTT
TAGGTTGGGGGGAGGGGTTTTATGCGATGGAGTTTCCCCACACTGAGTGGGTGGAGACTGAAGTTAGGCC
AGCTTGGCACTTGATGTAATTCTCCTTGGAATTTGCCCTTTTTGAGTTTGGATCTTGGTTCATTCTCAAG
CCTCAGACAGTGGTTCAAAGTTTTTTTCTTCCATTTCAGGTGTCGTGACGTACGGCCACCATGACCGAGT
ACAAGCCCACGGTGCGCCTCGCCACCCGCGACGACGTCCCCAGGGCCGTACGCACCCTCGCCGCCGCGTT
CGCCGACTACCCCGCCACGCGCCACACCGTCGATCCGGACCGCCACATCGAGCGGGTCACCGAGCTGCAA
GAACTCTTCCTCACGCGCGTCGGGCTCGACATCGGCAAGGTGTGGGTCGCGGACGACGGCGCCGCCGTGG
CGGTCTGGACCACGCCGGAGAGCGTCGAAGCGGGGGCGGTGTTCGCCGAGATCGGCCCGCGCATGGCCGA
GTTGAGCGGTTCCCGGCTGGCCGCGCAGCAACAGATGGAAGGCCTCCTGGCGCCGCACCGGCCCAAGGAG
CCCGCGTGGTTCCTGGCCACCGTCGGAGTCTCGCCCGACCACCAGGGCAAGGGTCTGGGCAGCGCCGTCG
TGCTCCCCGGAGTGGAGGCGGCCGAGCGCGCCGGGGTGCCCGCCTTCCTGGAGACCTCCGCGCCCCGCAA
CCTCCCCTTCTACGAGCGGCTCGGCTTCACCGTCACCGCCGACGTCGAGGTGCCCGAAGGACCGCGCACC
TGGTGCATGACCCGCAAGCCCGGTGCCTGAACGCGTTAAGTCGACAATCAACCTCTGGATTACAAAATTT
GTGAAAGATTGACTGGTATTCTTAACTATGTTGCTCCTTTTACGCTATGTGGATACGCTGCTTTAATGCC
TTTGTATCATGCTATTGCTTCCCGTATGGCTTTCATTTTCTCCTCCTTGTATAAATCCTGGTTGCTGTCT
CTTTATGAGGAGTTGTGGCCCGTTGTCAGGCAACGTGGCGTGGTGTGCACTGTGTTTGCTGACGCAACCC
CCACTGGTTGGGGCATTGCCACCACCTGTCAGCTCCTTTCCGGGACTTTCGCTTTCCCCCTCCCTATTGC
CACGGCGGAACTCATCGCCGCCTGCCTTGCCCGCTGCTGGACAGGGGCTCGGCTGTTGGGCACTGACAAT
TCCGTGGTGTTGTCGGGGAAATCATCGTCCTTTCCTTGGCTGCTCGCCTGTGTTGCCACCTGGATTCTGC
GCGGGACGTCCTTCTGCTACGTCCCTTCGGCCCTCAATCCAGCGGACCTTCCTTCCCGCGGCCTGCTGCC
GGCTCTGCGGCCTCTTCCGCGTCTTCGCCTTCGCCCTCAGACGAGTCGGATCTCCCTTTGGGCCGCCTCC
CCGCGTCGACTTTAAGACCAATGACTTACAAGGCAGCTGTAGATCTTAGCCACTTTTTAAAAGAAAAGGG
GGGACTGGAAGGGCTAATTCACTCCCAACGAAGACAAGATCTGCTTTTTGCTTGTACTGGGTCTCTCTGG
TTAGACCAGATCTGAGCCTGGGAGCTCTCTGGCTAACTAGGGAACCCACTGCTTAAGCCTCAATAAAGCT
TGCCTTGAGTGCTTCAAGTAGTGTGTGCCCGTCTGTTGTGTGACTCTGGTAACTAGAGATCCCTCAGACC
CTTTTAGTCAGTGTGGAAAATCTCTAGCAGTACGTATAGTAGTTCATGTCATCTTATTATTCAGTATTTA
TAACTTGCAAAGAAATGAATATCAGAGAGTGAGAGGAACTTGTTTATTGCAGCTTATAATGGTTACAAAT
AAAGCAATAGCATCACAAATTTCACAAATAAAGCATTTTTTTCACTGCATTCTAGTTGTGGTTTGTCCAA
ACTCATCAATGTATCTTATCATGTCTGGCTCTAGCTATCCCGCCCCTAACTCCGCCCATCCCGCCCCTAA
CTCCGCCCAGTTCCGCCCATTCTCCGCCCCATGGCTGACTAATTTTTTTTATTTATGCAGAGGCCGAGGC
CGCCTCGGCCTCTGAGCTATTCCAGAAGTAGTGAGGAGGCTTTTTTGGAGGCCTAGGGACGTACCCAATT
CGCCCTATAGTGAGTCGTATTACGCGCGCTCACTGGCCGTCGTTTTACAACGTCGTGACTGGGAAAACCC
TGGCGTTACCCAACTTAATCGCCTTGCAGCACATCCCCCTTTCGCCAGCTGGCGTAATAGCGAAGAGGCC
CGCACCGATCGCCCTTCCCAACAGTTGCGCAGCCTGAATGGCGAATGGG
[124 nt withheld, positions 6350-6473]
C
[91 nt withheld, positions 6475-6565]
A
[49 nt withheld, positions 6567-6615]
CCTTTGACGTTGGAGTCCACGTTCTTT
[37 nt withheld, positions 6643-6679]
ACCCTATCTCGGTCTATTCTTTTGATTTATAAGGGATTTTGCCGATTTCGGCCTATTGGTTAAAAAATGA
GCTGATTTAACAAAAATTTAACGCGAATTTTAACAAAATATTAACGCTTACAATTTAGGTGGCACTTTTC
GGGGAAATGTGCGCGGAACCCCTATTTGTTTATTTTTCTAAATACATTCAAATATGTATCCGCTCATGAG
ACAATAACCCTGATAAATGCTTCAATAATATTGAAAAAGGAAGAGTATGAGTATTCAACATTTCCGTGTC
GCCCTTATTCCCTTTTTTGCGGCATTTTGCCTTCCTGTTTTTGCTCACCCAGAAACGCTGGTGAAAGTAA
AAGATGCTGAAGATCAGTTGGGTGCACGAGTGGGTTACATCGAACTGGATCTCAACAGCGGTAAGATCCT
TGAGAGTTTTCGCCCCGAAGAACGTTTTCCAATGATGAGCACTTTTAAAGTTCTGCTATGTGGCGCGGTA
TTATCCCGTATTGACGCCGGGCAAGAGCAACTCGGTCGCCGCATACACTATTCTCAGAATGACTTGGTTG
AGTACTCACCAGTCACAGAAAAGCATCTTACGGATGGCATGACAGTAAGAGAATTATGCAGTGCTGCCAT
AACCATGAGTGATAACACTGCGGCCAACTTACTTCTGACAACGATCGGAGGACCGAAGGAGCTAACCGCT
TTTTTGCACAACATGGGGGATCATGTAACTCGCCTTGATCGTTGGGAACCGGAGCTGAATGAAGCCATAC
CAAACGACGAGCGTGACACCACGATGCCTGTAGCAATGGCAACAACGTTGCGCAAACTATTAACTGGCGA
ACTACTTACTCTAGCTTCCCGGCAACAATTAATAGACTGGATGGAGGCGGATAAAGTTGCAGGACCACTT
CTGCGCTCGGCCCTTCCGGCTGGCTGGTTTATTGCTGATAAATCTGGAGCCGGTGAGCGTGGGTCTCGCG
GTATCATTGCAGCACTGGGGCCAGATGGTAAGCCCTCCCGTATCGTAGTTATCTACACGACGGGGAGTCA
GGCAACTATGGATGAACGAAATAGACAGATCGCTGAGATAGGTGCCTCACTGATTAAGCATTGGTAACTG
TCAGACCAAGTTTACTCATATATACTTTAGATTGATTTAAAACTTCATTTTTAATTTAAAAGGATCTAGG
TGAAGATCCTTTTTGATAATCTCATGACCAAAATCCCTTAACGTGAGTTTTCGTTCCACTGAGCGTCAGA
CCCCGTAGAAAAGATCAAAGGATCTTCTTGAGATCCTTTTTTTCTGCGCGTAATCTGCTGCTTGCAAACA
AAAAAACCACCGCTACCAGCGGTGGTTTGTTTGCCGGATCAAGAGCTACCAACTCTTTTTCCGAAGGTAA
CTGGCTTCAGCAGAGCGCAGATACCAAATACTGTTCTTCTAGTGTAGCCGTAGTTAGGCCACCACTTCAA
GAACTCTGTAGCACCGCCTACATACCTCGCTCTGCTAATCCTGTTACCAGTGGCTGCTGCCAGTGGCGAT
AAGTCGTGTCTTACCGGGTTGGACTCAAGACGATAGTTACCGGATAAGGCGCAGCGGTCGGGCTGAACGG
GGGGTTCGTGCACACAGCCCAGCTTGGAGCGAAC
Features (pLannotate 1.2.2; 29 found; start..end, strand, type, name):
    415..507     +  CDS            lacI (fragment): lac repressor; lacI; The lac repressor binds to the lac operator to inhibit transcription in E. coli. This inhibition can be relieved by adding lactose or isopropyl-β-D-thiogalactopyranoside (IPTG).
    520..541     +  protein_bind   CAP binding site: CAP binding activates transcription in the presence of cAMP. E. coli catabolite activator protein
    556..586     +  promoter       lac promoter: promoter for the E. coli lac operon
    594..610     +  protein_bind   lac operator: The lac repressor binds to the lac operator to inhibit transcription in E. coli. This inhibition can be relieved by adding lactose or isopropyl-β-D-thiogalactopyranoside (IPTG). lac repressor encoded by lacI
    655..673     +  promoter       T3 promoter: promoter for bacteriophage T3 RNA polymerase
    701..927     +  promoter       RSV promoter: Rous sarcoma virus enhancer/promoter
    928..1108    +  LTR            5' LTR (truncated): truncated 5' long terminal repeat (LTR) from HIV-1
   1155..1280    +  misc_feature   HIV-1 Ψ: packaging signal of human immunodeficiency virus type 1
   1264..1627    +  CDS            HIV-1 gag (fragment): gag protein from human immunodeficiency virus 1; gag
   1773..2006    +  misc_feature   RRE: The Rev response element (RRE) of HIV-1 allows for Rev-dependent mRNA export from the nucleus to the cytoplasm.
   2383..2409    +  CDS            Rev (fragment): human immunodeficiency virus 1 (HIV-1) Rev protein; rev; enhances nuclear export of unspliced and incompletely spliced viral mRNAs
   2413..2653    +  promoter       U6 promoter: RNA polymerase III promoter for human U6 snRNA
   2683..2758    +  misc_RNA       gRNA scaffold: guide RNA scaffold for the Streptococcus pyogenes CRISPR/Cas9 system
   2814..2931    +  misc_feature   cPPT/CTS: central polypurine tract and central termination sequence of HIV-1
   2997..3063    +  CDS            small t antigen (fragment): SV40 (simian virus 40) small t antigen
   3089..3300    +  promoter       EF-1α core promoter: core promoter for human elongation factor EF-1α
   3301..4239    +  intron         EF-1α intron A: intron upstream of the start codon of human EF-1α
   4261..4860    +  CDS            PuroR (fragment): puromycin N-acetyltransferase; pac from Streptomyces; confers resistance to puromycin
   4876..5464    +  misc_feature   WPRE: woodchuck hepatitis virus posttranscriptional regulatory element
   5515..5534    +  misc_feature   cPPT/CTS (fragment): central polypurine tract and central termination sequence of HIV-1
   5536..5769    +  LTR            3' LTR (ΔU3): self-inactivating 3' long terminal repeat (LTR) from HIV-1
   5847..5968    +  polyA_signal   SV40 poly(A) signal: SV40 polyadenylation signal
   6008..6143    +  rep_origin     SV40 ori: SV40 origin of replication
   6164..6182    -  promoter       T7 promoter: promoter for bacteriophage T7 RNA polymerase
   6190..6345    +  CDS            lacZα (fragment): LacZα fragment of β-galactosidase; lacZ fragment
   6350..6778    +  rep_origin     f1 ori (sequence partly withheld): f1 bacteriophage origin of replication; arrow indicates direction of (+) strand synthesis
   6831..6935    +  promoter       AmpR promoter: bla
   6936..7796    +  CDS            AmpR: β-lactamase; bla; confers resistance to ampicillin, carbenicillin, and related antibiotics
   7967..232     +  rep_origin     ori (across the origin): high-copy-number ColE1/pMB1/pBR322/pUC origin of replication
