[The description below was written by a language model from this plasmid's Addgene catalogue record and pLannotate feature annotations shown in this document.]
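Description:
pXPR_BRD003 LIAS-2 is a lentiviral guide RNA expression plasmid built on the BRD003 backbone and designed to target the human LIAS gene (lipoic acid synthetase) for CRISPR/Cas9 editing. It is maintained in E. coli as a high-copy plasmid through a ColE1/pUC-type origin with ampicillin selection (AmpR under its own bla promoter). The backbone also carries an f1 origin, an SV40 origin, and remnants of a lac/lacZα cloning region flanked by T3 and T7 promoters. The full sequence is about 8.3 kb.

The transfer cassette has a third-generation, self-inactivating layout. An RSV promoter replaces the U3 region of a truncated HIV-1 5' LTR to drive genomic RNA production in packaging cells. This is followed by the Ψ packaging signal with a partial gag fragment, the Rev response element for nuclear export, and a cPPT/CTS element that aids transduction. A ΔU3 3' LTR and a downstream SV40 polyadenylation signal close the cassette.

Within the provirus, a human U6 RNA polymerase III promoter transcribes the LIAS-specific spacer fused to the Streptococcus pyogenes gRNA scaffold. A separate EF-1α promoter, including its intron A, drives puromycin N-acetyltransferase so that transduced mammalian cells can be selected. A WPRE downstream of this marker enhances transcript expression. No Cas9 coding sequence is annotated, so the nuclease must be supplied separately, for example by a Cas9-expressing cell line.

The "-2" in the name suggests it is one of several guides against this gene. The associated work concerns copper-induced cell death and lipoylated TCA cycle proteins, which fits use of the construct to knock out LIAS in human cells.
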