Addgene plasmid #184479: pXPR_BRD003 LIAS-2
Purpose: Lentivirus gRNA targeting human LIAS gene
Depositing lab: Todd Golub & Peter Tsvetkov. Depositing organization: Broad Institute. Publication: Copper induces cell death by targeting lipoylated TCA cycle proteins. Tsvetkov P, Coy S, Petrova B, Dreishpoon M, Verma A, Abdusamad M, Rossen J, Joesch-Cohen L, Humeidi R, Spangler RD, Eaton JK, Frenkel E, Kocak M, Corsello SM, Lutsenko S, Kanarek N, Santagata S, Golub TR. Science. 2022 Mar 18;375(6586):1254-1261. doi: 10.1126/science.abf0529. Epub 2022 Mar 17. PubMed 35298263.
Backbone
  Vector backbone: BRD003
  Vector type: Lentiviral
  Selectable markers: Puromycin
Growth in bacteria
  Bacterial resistance: Ampicillin, 100 μg/mL
  Growth temperature: 37°C
  Growth strain: NEB Stable
  Copy number: High Copy
Gene/Insert
  Gene/Insert name: LIAS
  gRNA/shRNA sequence: CACCGGGCTGGCCCTACCATGATCG
  Species: H. sapiens (human)
  Entrez Gene: LIAS (a.k.a. HGCLAS, HUSSY-01, LAS, LIP1, LS, PDHLD)
  Cloning method: Restriction Enzyme; 5′ cloning site Unknown (unknown if destroyed); 3′ cloning site Unknown (unknown if destroyed)
Terms and licenses: Academic/Nonprofit Terms; Industry Terms: Not Available to Industry
How to cite: pXPR_BRD003 LIAS-2 was a gift from Todd Golub & Peter Tsvetkov (Addgene plasmid # 184479 ; http://n2t.net/addgene:184479 ; RRID:Addgene_184479)
